>Addgene plasmid #29180 | pEMS1379 | addgene partial sequence | sequence record 39556 | EGFP-N 5'-CGTCGCCGTCCAGCTCGACCAG-3'
ACCATGGTGGCGGAAGTTCCTATACCTTTTGAAGAATAGGAACTTCGGCGCGCCACGCGTAGACTCTTCC
TGACGTTATCTGTAATGCACAGCTGGAAGAGGTGTTCAAAGTAATTCAATTCCTTTATTAAAAAAAAGAA
AACACCAACCACTGCGTACTTTCTTCTCAAATATCACTTTTTGTCAAGTCCCATAGCTTCATAAAGTTAA
AACCTCTGGTCAAAGATAGAATACTGAGCATTTCATTGAAAATATTTCAAGCAGAGTGCATACTAGAGCA
TCCTGAAGCAATTGTCCCTTTTTCCCTCAATTAAAATTCACGGCATACTTCACAGCTATGCTGACTTTTT
TGCATATAGTTAACCATTTGCAAGCTGCTGAATGCAGTAAGTAAACAAGATGTTTAACAGAGCTGAGATT
GATCACTCTTGCTTTCTTAGGTTGTAGATCCAAGCTACAGCAATGTTCTCCTTCCTCCTTTTCTAGTATT
TCTTGTTAGCTCAGTTTGTTATTAGTCAGATTGCCAAGGGCTGGGAGGTAGGCGTAAATAAAGAGACTTC
TTGGCTTTTGACTCAGCCTTTAAGCCCTTCCCCATCAGAGCGTTTTAATCTGCC
