>Addgene plasmid #29180 | pEMS1379 | addgene partial sequence | sequence record 39675 | pEMS1307-fwd 5'-ccgcacgtctaagaaaccat-3'
AATAGGCGTATCACGAGGCCCTTTCGTCTTCAAGAATTAATTCCGATCATATTCAATAACCCTTAATGAA
TTCGAGCTCTTACTCAAATACCTAGCATCTCTATTTTTCTTCTTAAGATGTTACCTTAATATATGCTATT
GTTAAAAGTAAATTGATTTATCATTCCCTTGAAGAAACACAGTGTTATAATACAGACATACTTGGAATAT
AAAATAGGTATTTTTTATTATCTAAAATAAATACATTGTAGAAAATTGTGCCAATTTTTTTTTACTGGTT
TATATTTGTTGTTGTTCTTTAAAACAATGCGATTTCAAGCTCTGTTCAGGGATTACTTCTAGCAACAGTT
TTAGCTGTGTTATTCTGACGGACTTCCTTGGAAGCCGAAACTCTGTTTCTTTCTAATTCCCTCATGTAGT
CTATGGCACACAAGGTGAGTCCTATAATCTGCTATAAAGCAATATTGTAAAAATGATGTTTACCTGCATA
CACTTTTTATGGTCATTTGGATGTTTCGATTCTGCAGGAAACCCATTTCCCTTTTACCATGGGACCTTTT
CTC
