[The description below was written by a language model from this plasmid's Addgene catalogue record.]
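Description:
pEMS1379 is a Pleiades Promoter Project plasmid built on the large pEMS1306 backbone (about 16.5 kb without insert). It is maintained in E. coli as a high-copy plasmid under ampicillin selection. Its payload is Ple208, a 3,482 bp human MiniPromoter assembled from regulatory sequence of SLITRK6, the gene encoding SLIT and NTRK-like protein 6. The MiniPromoter was cloned by restriction enzymes between SacI and MluI sites, although the record does not say whether those sites survived cloning. The insert is therefore a candidate promoter rather than a coding sequence. The backbone supplies the reporter downstream: EGFP carrying a nuclear localisation signal, which concentrates fluorescence in the nuclei of expressing cells and makes individual positive cells easier to identify.

The construct comes from a systematic effort to design compact human promoters that drive selective, region- or cell-type-specific expression in the brain. Each candidate was tested by reading out the reporter pattern in vivo. For Ple208 the recorded outcome is negative, as eGFP expression was not detected in either the brain or the eye. The plasmid therefore mainly documents a tested SLITRK6-derived design that did not give detectable expression in those tissues, which is useful as a reference point or a starting template for redesign. No feature table is provided. The record consequently does not state the other contents of the backbone, such as the origin of replication, polyadenylation signals or any genomic targeting sequences, nor how the construct is delivered into the animal.
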