Addgene plasmid #29180: pEMS1379
Purpose: Expression of the eGFP reporter gene was not detected in the brain and eye.
Depositing lab: Elizabeth Simpson. Depositing organization: University of British Columbia. Publication: A regulatory toolbox of MiniPromoters to drive selective expression in the brain. Portales-Casamar E, Swanson DJ, Liu L, de Leeuw CN, Banks KG, Ho Sui SJ, Fulton DL, Ali J, Amirabbasi M, Arenillas DJ, Babyak N, Black SF, Bonaguro RJ, Brauer E, Candido TR, Castellarin M, Chen J, Chen Y, Cheng JC, Chopra V, Docking TR, Dreolini L, D'Souza CA, Flynn EK, Glenn R, Hatakka K, Hearty TG, Imanian B, Jiang S, Khorasan-zadeh S, Komljenovic I, Laprise S, Liao NY, Lim JS, Lithwick S, Liu F, Liu J, Lu M, McConechy M, McLeod AJ, Milisavljevic M, Mis J, O'Connor K, Palma B, Palmquist DL, Schmouth JF, Swanson MI, Tam B, Ticoll A, Turner JL, Varhol R, Vermeulen J, Watkins RF, Wilson G, Wong BK, Wong SH, Wong TY, Yang GS, Ypsilanti AR, Jones SJ, Holt RA, Goldowitz D, Wasserman WW, Simpson EM. Proc Natl Acad Sci U S A. 2010 Sep 21. 107(38):16589-94. 10.1073/pnas.1009158107 PubMed 20807748.
Backbone
  Vector backbone: pEMS1306
  Backbone size w/o insert (bp): 16454
  Vector type: Pleiades Promoter Project [sic, Pleaides Plieades]
Growth in bacteria
  Bacterial resistance: Ampicillin, 100 μg/mL
  Growth temperature: 37°C
  Growth strain: DH5alpha
  Growth instructions: DH10B
  Copy number: High Copy
Gene/Insert
  Gene/Insert name: Ple208 (alt names: SLITRK6; SLIT and NTRK-like protein 6 precursor)
  Species: H. sapiens (human)
  Insert size (bp): 3482
  Entrez Gene: SLITRK6 (a.k.a. RP11-272M24.2)
  Tag / fusion protein: EGFP-NLS (C terminal on backbone)
  Cloning method: Restriction Enzyme; 5′ cloning site SacI (unknown if destroyed); 3′ cloning site MluI (unknown if destroyed)
  Sequencing primers: 5′ Unknown
Terms and licenses: Academic/Nonprofit Terms; Industry Terms: Not Available to Industry
How to cite: pEMS1379 was a gift from Elizabeth Simpson (Addgene plasmid # 29180 ; http://n2t.net/addgene:29180 ; RRID:Addgene_29180)
